>Addgene plasmid #174645 | pB80-SSPB(micro)-mVenus-GCN4-ppKin14VIb(861-1321)_P2A_iLID-mCherry-RAB11 | addgene full sequence | sequence record 347047 | Addgene NGS Result
GGGGGTGGGAGTAAGCTTGTGAGCAAGGGCGAGGAGCTGTTCACCGGGGTGGTGCCCATCCTGGTCGAGC
TGGACGGCGACGTAAACGGCCACAAGTTCAGCGTGTCCGGCGAGGGCGAGGGCGATGCCACCTACGGCAA
GCTGACCCTGAAGTTGATCTGCACCACCGGCAAGCTGCCCGTGCCCTGGCCCACCCTCGTGACCACCCTC
GGCTACGGCCTGCAGTGCTTCGCCCGCTACCCCGACCACATGAAGCAGCACGACTTCTTCAAGTCCGCCA
TGCCCGAAGGCTACGTCCAGGAGCGCACCATCTTCTTCAAGGACGACGGCAACTACAAGACCCGCGCCGA
GGTGAAGTTCGAGGGCGACACCCTGGTGAACCGCATCGAGCTGAAGGGCATCGACTTCAAGGAGGACGGC
AACATCCTGGGGCACAAGCTGGAGTACAACTACAACAGCCACAACGTCTATATCATGGCCGACAAGCAGA
AGAACGGCATCAAGGCAAACTTCAAGATCCGCCACAACATCGAGGACGGCGGCGTGCAGCTCGCCGACCA
CTACCAGCAGAACACCCCCATCGGCGACGGCCCCGTGCTGCTGCCCGACAACCACTACCTGAGCTACCAG
TCCAAACTGAGCAAAGACCCCAACGAGAAGCGCGATCACATGGTCCTGCTGGAGTTCGTGACCGCCGCCG
GGATCACTCTCGGCATGGACGAGCTGTACAAGCACCGGTATACAAGTTTGTACAAAAAAGCAGGCTCCGC
TATTGAAGACAAGTTGGAAGAAATACTTTCGAAATTGTACCACATTGAAAATGAGTTGGCCAGAATTAAG
AAATTATTGGGCGAAATTGGTGGAGGTAGTGGTGGAGGTAGTGCGGCCGCCAGAGATGATTTGAGGGGAC
GACTTGTAACTCTCGAGAAGAAATTAGCAGAGCGTACCCAAGATTTGAGTCTTGCAGAGTCTACTTTGGC
AACTCGTGAGGGTGAATTCGAATCCCTGCAAAGCAATCTAATGGAGCTTAATGAGCTCCGGGAGATGAAG
GAGGATATCGACAGAAAGAATGAGCAAACAGCAGCTATATTGAAGCGACAAGCAGACCAGATAACTGAAT
TAGAAACTCTTTATAGGGAAGAACAAGTCCTTCGAAAACGATACTTCAACATGATGGAAGACATGAAAGG
TAAGATCAGGGTATATGCTCGGTGGAGACCCCTAAGTAGTAAGGAGGTCAAAGAGCGGCAACAAAACGTG
TTGATAGCACCTGATGAATTCACCATCGAACATCCTTGGAAAGACGACAAACCCAAACAACATCAATTTG
ATCACGTTTTCGACCACCATGCGACCCAAGAAGAGGTCTTTGAGGATACAAAGTATTTGGTCCAATCAGC
AATTGACGGATACAATGTCTGTATATTTGCATACGGGCAAACTGGGTCAGGCAAAACGTTTACGATTTAC
GGTTCTGACAACAACCCAGGTCTAACTCCACGAGCTACCAAAGAACTTTTTGGCTATCTTAAGCGAGACG
CCAATAAGTTTTCGTTTGCTCTGAAGGTTTACATGCTTGAAATATATCAAGATTCGCTCATCGATCTGCT
TCTACCAAAGAGTGCTGCAAAGCCACGAAAGCTTGAGATTAAGAAGGACTCCAAGGGAATGGTTGTCGTA
GAGAATGCAACTCTACTGCCGATTGCATCCCATGATGAACTGCAAGCCATTGTTCATAAGGGTCTGGAGA
GACGACATGTTTCGGGCACCCACATGAATGCGGAGAGTTCACGGTCACACCTCATTCTATCAGTAATCGT
TGAAAGCACCAACCGACAGTCTCAAGTTCTTGTGAAGGGCAAGCTGAGTTTTGTGGATCTTGCGGGCTCT
GAAAGAGTGAAGAAATCTGGATCCAGTGGTGAACAACTGAAAGAGGCCCAAAGCATTAATAAATCTTTGT
CAGCACTAGGTGATGTCATTAGCGCCCTTGCAACAGAGGAGCAGCATATTCCTTACCGTAACCACAAGCT
AACAATGCTTATGAGCGATTCTCTCGGTGGAAATGCGAAGACCCTCATGTTTGTAAATATCTCACCAGCA
GAGTCTAATCTGGACGAGACCCATAATTCACTCTGCTATGCCACAAGGGTAAGATCCATCATCAATGAGG
CCAGTAAAAATACTACAACGAAAGAGATACTGCGACTGAAGAAACAAATCGCGTACTGGAAGGAGCAAGC
GGGCAGGATGGGAGGGTCCGAGGATCTGGAAGAGGTTATGGATGATCGTGGAATCAAAACTGCAGATGGA
TCCGGAGCCACGAACTTCTCTCTGTTAAAGCAAGCAGGAGACGTGGAAGAAAACCCCGGGCCCACCATGC
TGGCAACCACACTGGAACGGATCGAGAAAAATTTCGTGATTACTGATCCGAGACTGCCTGACAACCCAAT
CATTTTTGCGAGCGATTCCTTCCTGCAGCTGACAGAATATTCTCGGGAAGAGATCCTGGGGCGCAATTGC
CGTTTTCTGCAGGGACCCGAGACAGACCGTGCCACTGTTCGGAAAATCAGAGATGCTATTGACAACCAGA
CTGAAGTGACCGTTCAGCTGATCAATTATACCAAGAGCGGCAAGAAGTTCTGGAACGTGTTCCACCTGCA
GCCGATGCGCGATTATAAGGGCGACGTCCAGTACTTCATTGGCGTGCAGCTGGATGGCACCGAACGTCTT
CATGGCGCCGCTGAGCGTGAGGCGGTCTGCCTGATCAAAAAGACAGCCTTTCAGATTGCTGAGGCAGCGA
ACGACGAAAATTACTTTTCTAGAGGTGGCGGGGGGAGCGGGGGTGGGAGTAAGCTTGTGAGCAAGGGCGA
GGAGGATAACATGGCCATCATCAAGGAGTTCATGCGCTTCAAGGTGCACATGGAGGGCTCCGTGAACGGC
CACGAGTTCGAGATCGAGGGCGAGGGCGAGGGCCGCCCCTACGAGGGCACCCAGACCGCCAAGCTGAAGG
TGACCAAGGGTGGCCCCCTGCCCTTCGCCTGGGACATCCTGTCCCCTCAGTTCATGTACGGCTCCAAGGC
CTACGTGAAGCACCCCGCCGACATCCCCGACTACTTGAAGCTGTCCTTCCCCGAGGGCTTCAAGTGGGAG
CGCGTGATGAACTTCGAGGACGGCGGCGTGGTGACCGTGACCCAGGACTCCTCCCTGCAGGACGGCGAGT
TCATCTACAAGGTGAAGCTGCGCGGCACCAACTTCCCCTCCGACGGTCCCGTAATGCAGAAGAAGACCAT
GGGCTGGGAGGCCTCCTCCGAGCGGATGTACCCCGAGGACGGCGCCCTGAAGGGCGAGATCAAGCAGAGG
CTGAAGCTGAAGGACGGCGGCCACTACGACGCTGAGGTCAAGACCACCTACAAGGCCAAGAAGCCCGTGC
AGCTGCCCGGCGCCTACAACGTCAACATCAAGTTGGACATCACCTCCCACAACGAGGACTACACCATCGT
GGAACAGTACGAACGCGCCGAGGGCCGCCACTCCACCGGCGGCATGGACGAGCTGTACAAGGCTAGCGGA
GGCGGTGGCTCAGGCGGAGGAGGGTCAGGAGGGGGAGGCAGTGGCGGGGGCGGCTCTGGAGGAGGGGGTT
CTGGTGGTGGTAGCTACGTAGGCACCCGCGACGACGAGTACGACTATCTCTTCAAAGTTGTCCTTATTGG
AGATTCTGGTGTTGGAAAGAGTAATCTCTTGTCTCGATTTACTCGAAATGAGTTTAATCTCGAAAGTAAG
AGCACCATTGGAGTAGAGTTTGCAACAAGAAGCATCCAGGTTGATGGGAAAACAATAAAGGCACAGATAT
GGGACACGGCAGGGCAGGAGCGATACCGAGCTATAACATCAGCATATTATCGTGGAGCTGTAGGTGCCTT
ACTGGTTTATGACATTGCTAAGCATCTCACATATGAAAATGTAGAACGATGGCTGAAAGAACTGAGAGAT
CATGCTGATAGTAACATTGTTATCATGCTTGTGGGCAATAAGAGTGATTTGCGTCATCTCAGGGCAGTTC
CTACAGATGAAGCAAGAGCTTTTGCAGAAAAGAATGGTTTGTCATTCATTGAGACTTCCGCTCTAGACTC
TACAAATGTAGAAGCTGCTTTTCAGACAATTCTGACAGAGATATACCGCATTGTTTCCCAGAAACAAATG
TCAGACAGACGTGAAAATGACATGTCTCCAAGCAACAATGTGGTTCCTATTCATGTTCCACCAACCACTG
AAAACAAGCCAAAGGTGCAGTGCTGTCAGAACATCTAAACCGGTCCTAGATAAGTAATGATCATAATCAG
CCATATCACATCTGTAGAGGTTTTACTTGCTTTAAAAAACCTCCCACACCTCCCCCTGAACCTGAAACAT
AAAATGAATGCAATTGTTGTTGTTAACTTGTTTATTGCAGCTTATAATGGTTACAAATAAAGCAATAGCA
TCACAAATTTCACAAATAAAGCATTTTTTTCACTGCATTCTAGTTGTGGTTTGTCCAAACTCATCAATGT
ATCTTATCATGTCTGGATCAATTCGTAATCATGTCATAGCTGTTTCCTGTGTGAAATTGTTATCCGCTCA
CAATTCCACACAACATACGAGCCGGAAGCATAAAGTGTAAAGCCTGGGGTGCCTAATGAGTGAGCTAACT
CACATTAATTGCGTTGCGCTCACTGCCCGCTTTCCAGTCGGGAAACCTGTCGTGCCAGCTGCATTAATGA
ATCGGCCAACGCGCGGGGAGAGGCGGTTTGCGTATTGGGCGCTCTTCCGCTTCCTCGCTCACTGACTCGC
TGCGCTCGGTCGTTCGGCTGCGGCGAGCGGTATCAGCTCACTCAAAGGCGGTAATACGGTTATCCACAGA
ATCAGGGGATAACGCAGGAAAGAACATGTGAGCAAAAGGCCAGCAAAAGGCCAGGAACCGTAAAAAGGCC
GCGTTGCTGGCGTTTTTCCATAGGCTCCGCCCCCCTGACGAGCATCACAAAAATCGACGCTCAAGTCAGA
GGTGGCGAAACCCGACAGGACTATAAAGATACCAGGCGTTTCCCCCTGGAAGCTCCCTCGTGCGCTCTCC
TGTTCCGACCCTGCCGCTTACCGGATACCTGTCCGCCTTTCTCCCTTCGGGAAGCGTGGCGCTTTCTCAT
AGCTCACGCTGTAGGTATCTCAGTTCGGTGTAGGTCGTTCGCTCCAAGCTGGGCTGTGTGCACGAACCCC
CCGTTCAGCCCGACCGCTGCGCCTTATCCGGTAACTATCGTCTTGAGTCCAACCCGGTAAGACACGACTT
ATCGCCACTGGCAGCAGCCACTGGTAACAGGATTAGCAGAGCGAGGTATGTAGGCGGTGCTACAGAGTTC
TTGAAGTGGTGGCCTAACTACGGCTACACTAGAAGAACAGTATTTGGTATCTGCGCTCTGCTGAAGCCAG
TTACCTTCGGAAAAAGAGTTGGTAGCTCTTGATCCGGCAAACAAACCACCGCTGGTAGCGGTGGTTTTTT
TGTTTGCAAGCAGCAGATTACGCGCAGAAAAAAAGGATCTCAAGAAGATCCTTTGATCTTTTCTACGGGG
TCTGACGCTCAGTGGAACGAAAACTCACGTTAAGGGATTTTGGTCATGAGATTATCAAAAAGGATCTTCA
CCTAGATCCTTTTAAATTAAAAATGAAGTTTTAAATCAATCTAAAGTATATATGAGTAAACTTGGTCTGA
CAGTTACCAATGCTTAATCAGTGAGGCACCTATCTCAGCGATCTGTCTATTTCGTTCATCCATAGTTGCC
TGACTCCCCGTCGTGTAGATAACTACGATACGGGAGGGCTTACCATCTGGCCCCAGTGCTGCAATGATAC
CGCGAGACCCACGCTCACCGGCTCCAGATTTATCAGCAATAAACCAGCCAGCCGGAAGGGCCGAGCGCAG
AAGTGGTCCTGCAACTTTATCCGCCTCCATCCAGTCTATTAATTGTTGCCGGGAAGCTAGAGTAAGTAGT
TCGCCAGTTAATAGTTTGCGCAACGTTGTTGCCATTGCTACAGGCATCGTGGTGTCACGCTCGTCGTTTG
GTATGGCTTCATTCAGCTCCGGTTCCCAACGATCAAGGCGAGTTACATGATCCCCCATGTTGTGCAAAAA
AGCGGTTAGCTCCTTCGGTCCTCCGATCGTTGTCAGAAGTAAGTTGGCCGCAGTGTTATCACTCATGGTT
ATGGCAGCACTGCATAATTCTCTTACTGTCATGCCATCCGTAAGATGCTTTTCTGTGACTGGTGAGTACT
CAACCAAGTCATTCTGAGAATAGTGTATGCGGCGACCGAGTTGCTCTTGCCCGGCGTCAATACGGGATAA
TACCGCGCCACATAGCAGAACTTTAAAAGTGCTCATCATTGGAAAACGTTCTTCGGGGCGAAAACTCTCA
AGGATCTTACCGCTGTTGAGATCCAGTTCGATGTAACCCACTCGTGCACCCAACTGATCTTCAGCATCTT
TTACTTTCACCAGCGTTTCTGGGTGAGCAAAAACAGGAAGGCAAAATGCCGCAAAAAAGGGAATAAGGGC
GACACGGAAATGTTGAATACTCATACTCTTCCTTTTTCAATATTATTGAAGCATTTATCAGGGTTATTGT
CTCATGAGCGGATACATATTTGAATGTATTTAGAAAAATAAACAAATAGGGGTTCCGCGCACATTTCCCC
GAAAAGTGCCACCTGACGTCTAAGAAACCATTATTATCATGACATTAACCTATAAAAATAGGCGTATCAC
GAGGCCCTTTCGTCTCGCGCGTTTCGGTGATGACGGTGAAAACCTCTGACACATGCAGCTCCCGGAGACG
GTCACAGCTTGTCTGTAAGCGGATGCCGGGAGCAGACAAGCCCGTCAGGGCGCGTCAGCGGGTGTTGGCG
GGTGTCGGGGCTGGCTTAACTATGCGGCATCAGAGCAGATTGTACTGAGAGTGCACCATATGCGGTGTGA
AATACCGCACAGATGCGTAAGGAGAAAATACCGCATCAGGCGCCATTCGCCATTCAGGCTGCGCAACTGT
TGGGAAGGGCGATCGGTGCGGGCCTCTTCGCTATTACGCCAGCTGGCGAAAGGGGGATGTGCTGCAAGGC
GATTAAGTTGGGTAACGCCAGGGTTTTCCCAGTCACGACGTTGTAAAACGACGGCCAGTGCCAAGTTGGG
ATCTTTGCATTGGCCCACGGCTCTCAGGATGGGGATGCTCCCCTTCAGCACCCGGTTCCCCTTGGAAACT
GATGGTCCTGGCTCTGTGGCATGGCAGTGGCACTGTGAGGAGCCCCCTACCAGCAGCACACAGTGGGGTT
GGCACTGCCACGCTCCGGATGCCGCGCTCTGATCCAACCCCATAATCAAGGGAACCCGAATTGCCCCATC
ATTGCCCCCACCACCCCCATCCTGCCGGGCCCTCACACCCCACGCTGCCTTCTGGTGACATTCCCCAGCC
CAAACCCACGGCTTCATGGCTACCGCGGGGCATTTCCCATTGCCGCCCCATTATCAGCTCTGCACACCTC
CCGCTGTACCCATGCCTCGTGGCTGCCCTTCTTTGACGTATAATCTTCTAATTAATACCCGGCCTTGTCA
AAGTGGAGCACAAACGTTAATTAATTCCCCAGCAGGCAGGTAATTAACAGTGTGACTCCCTTTTTGCTGC
GAGTGGGGCTGATACAGAGAGATGTGGCACTATGGAGCCCACGGGGTCCTGGCACTGGGTGCCCACGGAG
GTCCCCATGTGCTGCAGTGTCACCGCCTCCGAGGAGACAGTATTGTCCCTGCGGTGTCCCTGCAGCTCAG
CTCTGTCCACAGGGCCACCTCCAGTTTGGAGGGGACACAATGCAGCCCCGATGCAACCCATCCTCGCAGC
ATCCCAGGGACAAAGACCCCACTGCAAGACCGCACACAGGGCTGGGTCCCGCTCCCCTAATATCTACAGT
GCTTCTTGCATGGCCCCTTAATCAATGCAGTTAATCAGCATGCGCTCATGCACCGCTCTGGAGCTGCAAA
GCCCCTCGCAGCGCTGCTCACCAACACCGCGCACCGCCCCGGCCCAGCCTGCAGCACGCGCTGCAAACAG
GAAAGAAACAAAATATTGCCCAAATGTAGGCAAAGGCATTCGGCTGCCTTGACCTCCGCCGGGCCGGGCC
CTGCCTGACTCAGCTCCTTACTCAGCGCTCGCTTCCTCCCTCCGGCTGCCACCGCCGCAGCGCACACCCT
GACAAAGAGTGGCCCTTAACGGGCTCTGAGGTGCACCCAGCAGTGCACTCAGCAGTCCAAGGGCCGGCCT
GGAGGTTTGCACCGCTACGTGCTGACATTAGCATTGAACTTGGCCCTGGGTAGTGCTGCAGGCCGGGCGG
GGTGGGTGTAGAGAGTGCAGCGCGCGTTGCACCCGGTGCCCCTTCCCCTCCCTTGCATCCCAGCAGGCTG
CACCCCAGCACCAGGCCCGTGCATGCATGCTCCTGGTGTTATTGCAGCCTGGTGCATGCATGCGTCTTGA
TGGTGCAGCGCTGTGCATGCATCCTCCTTGGTGTGTAGCAGTCTAGTGCATGCATACCCCTCGGTGTTAT
TGCTGCTCTGTGCACGCACGCTCATTGTATCACTTCATCCCAGTGCATGCACTCACACTGGAGCGATTGC
TGCTCGGTGCACGCACACTCATTGTATCACTGCAGCTCAGTGGCTGCACGCACACCGGTGTTATTGCTGC
TCGGTGCGTGCATGCACATCAGTGTCGCTGCAGCTCAGTGCATGCACGCTCATTGCCCATCGCTATCCCT
GCCTCTCCTGCTGGCGCTCCCCGGGAGGTGACTTCAAGGGGACCGCAGGACCACCTCGGGGGTGGGGGGA
GGGCTGCACACGCGGACCCCGCTCCCCCTCCCCAACAAAGCACTGTGGAATCAAAAAGGGGGGAGGGGGG
ATGGAGGGGCGCGTCACACCCCCGCCCCACACCCTCACCTCGAGGTGAGCCCCACGTTCTGCTTCACTCT
CCCCATCTCCCCCCCCTCCCCACCCCCAATTTTGTATTTATTTATTTTTTAATTATTTTGTGCAGCGATG
GGGGCGGGGGGGGGGGGGGC
Features (pLannotate 1.2.2; 20 found; start..end, strand, type, name):
     16..732     +  CDS            mVenus: mVenus is a basic (constitutively fluorescent) yellow fluorescent protein published in 2006, derived from Aequorea victoria. It is reported to be a rapidly-maturing monomer with moderate acid sensitivity.
    742..766     +  protein_bind   attB1: mutant version of attB; recombination site for the Gateway® BP reaction BP Clonase™
    901..2289    +  CDS            KIN14E (fragment): KN14E_ARATH - Also known as KCBP From Arabidopsis thaliana (Mouse-ear cress).
   2317..2369    +  CDS            P2A (fragment): 2A peptide from porcine teschovirus-1 polyprotein Eukaryotic ribosomes fail to insert a peptide bond between the Gly and Pro residues, yielding separate polypeptides.
   2401..2718    +  CDS            miniSOG: miniSOG is a basic (constitutively fluorescent) cyan fluorescent protein published in 2011, derived from Arabidopsis thaliana. It requires the cofactor flavin for fluorescence.
   2854..3561    +  CDS            mCherry: mCherry is a basic (constitutively fluorescent) red fluorescent protein published in 2004, derived from Discosoma sp.. It is reported to be a very rapidly-maturing monomer with low acid sensitivity.
   3661..4305    +  CDS            RAB11A: RB11A_HUMAN - Also known as RAB11. Experimental evidence at protein level: Swiss-Prot protein existence level 1. The small GTPases Rab are key regulators of intracellular membrane trafficking, from the formation of transport vesicles to their fusion with membranes. Rabs cycle between an inactive GDP-bound form and an active GTP-bound form that is able to recruit to membranes different set of downstream effectors directly responsible for vesicle formation, movement, tethering and fusion. The small Rab GTPase RAB11A regulates endocytic recycling. Acts as a major regulator of membrane delivery du
   4327..4412    +  CDS            large T antigen (fragment): large T antigen from SV40 (simian virus 40)
   4435..4569    +  polyA_signal   SV40 poly(A) signal: SV40 polyadenylation signal
   4607..4623    -  protein_bind   lac operator: The lac repressor binds to the lac operator to inhibit transcription in E. coli. This inhibition can be relieved by adding lactose or isopropyl-β-D-thiogalactopyranoside (IPTG). lac repressor encoded by lacI
   4631..4661    -  promoter       lac promoter: promoter for the E. coli lac operon
   4676..4697    -  protein_bind   CAP binding site: CAP binding activates transcription in the presence of cAMP. E. coli catabolite activator protein
   4710..4802    -  CDS            lacI (fragment): lac repressor; lacI; The lac repressor binds to the lac operator to inhibit transcription in E. coli. This inhibition can be relieved by adding lactose or isopropyl-β-D-thiogalactopyranoside (IPTG).
   4985..5573    -  rep_origin     ori: high-copy-number ColE1/pMB1/pBR322/pUC origin of replication
   5744..6604    -  CDS            AmpR: β-lactamase; bla; confers resistance to ampicillin, carbenicillin, and related antibiotics
   6605..6709    -  promoter       AmpR promoter: bla
   6804..6839    +  CDS            rop (fragment): Rop protein, which maintains plasmids at low copy number; rop
   6941..7040    +  misc_feature   bom (fragment): basis of mobility region from pBR322
   7046..7200    -  CDS            lacZα (fragment): LacZα fragment of β-galactosidase; lacZ fragment
   9000..9119    +  promoter       chicken β-actin promoter (fragment): contains a 21-bp deletion relative to the standard chicken β-actin promoter
