[The description below was written by a language model from this plasmid's Addgene catalogue record and pLannotate feature annotations shown in this document.]
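Description:
pB80-SSPB(micro)-mVenus-GCN4-ppKin14VIb(861-1321)_P2A_iLID-mCherry-RAB11 is a 9.1 kb mammalian expression plasmid built on a β-actin backbone, in which a chicken β-actin promoter drives a single bicistronic open reading frame terminated by an SV40 polyadenylation signal. In bacteria it is maintained as a high-copy plasmid through a ColE1/pUC-type origin and selected with ampicillin via the β-lactamase gene. The remaining annotated backbone pieces (lac promoter/operator, lacZα, lacI, rop and bom fragments) are cloning-vector remnants with no role in the payload.

The roughly 4.8 kb insert encodes two halves of a light-inducible heterodimerization system separated by a P2A peptide, so that ribosomal skipping yields two separate proteins from one transcript. The first is SSPB(micro) (Arg73Gln) fused to mVenus, a GCN4 oligomerization motif and residues 861–1321 of the Physcomitrella patens kinesin-14 ppKin14VIb, giving a tetramerized minus-end-directed motor module. The automated annotation labels this motor region by homology to an Arabidopsis kinesin-14 and does not annotate SSPB or GCN4. The second protein is iLID-mCherry-RAB11, which places the light-sensitive partner on recycling endosomes through the RAB11 GTPase. The feature called miniSOG lies where iLID is expected and probably reflects the LOV2 domain on which both proteins are based.

Illumination should expose the SsrA peptide in iLID, which recruits the SSPB-tagged motor to RAB11-positive membranes. The stated purpose is optogenetic coupling of RAB11 to the motor to induce retrograde transport of recycling endosomes, with the yellow and red fluorophores allowing motor and cargo to be followed separately.
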