Addgene plasmid #174645: pB80-SSPB(micro)-mVenus-GCN4-ppKin14VIb(861-1321)_P2A_iLID-mCherry-RAB11
Purpose: Optogenetic coupling of RAB11 to tetramerized moss kinesin-14 to induce retrograde transport of recycling endosomes
Depositing lab: Lukas Kapitein. Depositing organization: Utrecht University. Publication: An optimized toolbox for the optogenetic control of intracellular transport. Nijenhuis W, van Grinsven MMP, Kapitein LC. J Cell Biol. 2020 Apr 6;219(4). pii: 133834. doi: 10.1083/jcb.201907149. PubMed 32328628.
Backbone
  Vector backbone: B-actin
  Vector type: Mammalian Expression
Growth in bacteria
  Bacterial resistance: Ampicillin, 100 μg/mL
  Growth temperature: 37°C
  Growth strain: DH5alpha
  Copy number: High Copy
Gene/Insert
  Gene/Insert name: SSPB(micro)-mVenus-GCN4-ppKin14VIb(861-1321)-P2A-ILID-mCherry-RAB11
  Species: Synthetic; Physcomitrella patens (spreading earthmoss)
  Insert size (bp): 4820
  Mutation: SSPB:Arg73Gln; mVenus: Met1Del, Thr154Met; ppKin14VIb(aa861-1321); mCherry: Met1Del; RAB11: Met1Del
  Promoter: Chicken beta-actin
  Tag / fusion protein: SSPB(micro)-Venus (N terminal on insert); iLID-mCherry (C terminal on insert)
  Cloning method: Restriction Enzyme; 5′ cloning site unknown (unknown if destroyed)
Terms and licenses: Academic/Nonprofit Terms; Industry Terms: Not Available to Industry
Depositor comments: Internal plasmid ID: WN480. Phytozome gene ID: Pp3c_4530/8766
How to cite: pB80-SSPB(micro)-mVenus-GCN4-ppKin14VIb(861-1321)_P2A_iLID-mCherry-RAB11 was a gift from Lukas Kapitein (Addgene plasmid # 174645 ; http://n2t.net/addgene:174645 ; RRID:Addgene_174645)
